>Addgene plasmid #203440 | pGEX4T-1-RUNX3 aa 49-187 | addgene full sequence | sequence record 402634 | Addgene NGS Result
GGCGACTGGAGTGCCATGTCCGGTTTTCAACAAACCATGCAAATGCTGAATGAGGGCATCGTTCCCACTG
CGATGCTGGTTGCCAACGATCAGATGGCGCTGGGCGCAATGCGCGCCATTACCGAGTCCGGGCTGCGCGT
TGGTGCGGATATCTCGGTAGTGGGATACGACGATACCGAAGACAGCTCATGTTATATCCCGCCGTTAACC
ACCATCAAACAGGATTTTCGCCTGCTGGGGCAAACCAGCGTGGACCGCTTGCTGCAACTCTCTCAGGGCC
AGGCGGTGAAGGGCAATCAGCTGTTGCCCGTCTCACTGGTGAAAAGAAAAACCACCCTGGCGCCCAATAC
GCAAACCGCCTCTCCCCGCGCGTTGGCCGATTCATTAATGCAGCTGGCACGACAGGTTTCCCGACTGGAA
AGCGGGCAGTGAGCGCAACGCAATTAATGTAAGTTAGCTCACTCATTAGGCACCCCAGGCTTTACACTTT
ATGCTTCCGGCTCGTATGTTGTGTGGAATTGTGAGCGGATAACAATTTCACACAGGAAACAGCTATGACC
ATGATTACGGATTCACTGGCCGTCGTTTTACAACGTCGTGACTGGGAAAACCCTGGCGTTACCCAACTTA
ATCGCCTTGCAGCACATCCCCCTTTCGCCAGCTGGCGTAATAGCGAAGAGGCCCGCACCGATCGCCCTTC
CCAACAGTTGCGCAGCCTGAATGGCGAATGGCGCTTTGCCTGGTTTCCGGCACCAGAAGCGGTGCCGGAA
AGCTGGCTGGAGTGCGATCTTCCTGAGGCCGATACTGTCGTCGTCCCCTCAAACTGGCAGATGCACGGTT
ACGATGCGCCCATCTACACCAACGTGACCTATCCCATTACGGTCAATCCGCCGTTTGTTCCCACGGAGAA
TCCGACGGGTTGTTACTCGCTCACATTTAATGTTGATGAAAGCTGGCTACAGGAAGGCCAGACGCGAATT
ATTTTTGATGGCGTTGGAATTAGCTTATCGACTGCACGGTGCACCAATGCTTCTGGCGTCAGGCAGCCAT
CGGAAGCTGTGGTATGGCTGTGCAGGTCGTAAATCACTGCATAATTCGTGTCGCTCAAGGCGCACTCCCG
TTCTGGATAATGTTTTTTGCGCCGACATCATAACGGTTCTGGCAAATATTCTGAAATGAGCTGTTGACAA
TTAATCATCGGCTCGTATAATGTGTGGAATTGTGAGCGGATAACAATTTCACACAGGAAACAGTATTCAT
GTCCCCTATACTAGGTTATTGGAAAATTAAGGGCCTTGTGCAACCCACTCGACTTCTTTTGGAATATCTT
GAAGAAAAATATGAAGAGCATTTGTATGAGCGCGATGAAGGTGATAAATGGCGAAACAAAAAGTTTGAAT
TGGGTTTGGAGTTTCCCAATCTTCCTTATTATATTGATGGTGATGTTAAATTAACACAGTCTATGGCCAT
CATACGTTATATAGCTGACAAGCACAACATGTTGGGTGGTTGTCCAAAAGAGCGTGCAGAGATTTCAATG
CTTGAAGGAGCGGTTTTGGATATTAGATACGGTGTTTCGAGAATTGCATATAGTAAAGACTTTGAAACTC
TCAAAGTTGATTTTCTTAGCAAGCTACCTGAAATGCTGAAAATGTTCGAAGATCGTTTATGTCATAAAAC
ATATTTAAATGGTGATCATGTAACCCATCCTGACTTCATGTTGTATGACGCTCTTGATGTTGTTTTATAC
ATGGACCCAATGTGCCTGGATGCGTTCCCAAAATTAGTTTGTTTTAAAAAACGTATTGAAGCTATCCCAC
AAATTGATAAGTACTTGAAATCCAGCAAGTATATAGCATGGCCTTTGCAGGGCTGGCAAGCCACGTTTGG
TGGTGGCGACCATCCTCCAAAATCGGATCTGGTTCCGCGTGGATCCCCGGAATTCCGGCCCGAGGTGCGC
TCGATGGTGGACGTGCTGGCGGACCACGCAGGCGAGCTCGTGCGCACCGACAGCCCCAACTTCCTCTGCT
CCGTGCTGCCCTCGCACTGGCGCTGCAACAAGACGCTGCCCGTCGCCTTCAAGGTGGTGGCATTGGGGGA
CGTGCCGGATGGTACGGTGGTGACTGTGATGGCAGGCAATGACGAGAACTACTCCGCTGAGCTGCGCAAT
GCCTCGGCCGTCATGAAGAACCAGGTGGCCAGGTTCAACGACCTTCGCTTCGTGGGCCGCAGTGGGCGAG
GGAAGAGTTTCACCCTGACCATCACTGTGTTCACCAACCCCACCCAAGTGGCGACCTACCACCGAGCCAT
CAAGGTGACCGTGGACGGACCCCGGGAGCCCAGACGGCACCGGCAGAAGCTGTAACTCGAGCGGCCGCAT
CGTGACTGACTGACGATCTGCCTCGCGCGTTTCGGTGATGACGGTGAAAACCTCTGACACATGCAGCTCC
CGGAGACGGTCACAGCTTGTCTGTAAGCGGATGCCGGGAGCAGACAAGCCCGTCAGGGCGCGTCAGCGGG
TGTTGGCGGGTGTCGGGGCGCAGCCATGACCCAGTCACGTAGCGATAGCGGAGTGTATAATTCTTGAAGA
CGAAAGGGCCTCGTGATACGCCTATTTTTATAGGTTAATGTCATGATAATAATGGTTTCTTAGACGTCAG
GTGGCACTTTTCGGGGAAATGTGCGCGGAACCCCTATTTGTTTATTTTTCTAAATACATTCAAATATGTA
TCCGCTCATGAGACAATAACCCTGATAAATGCTTCAATAATATTGAAAAAGGAAGAGTATGAGTATTCAA
CATTTCCGTGTCGCCCTTATTCCCTTTTTTGCGGCATTTTGCCTTCCTGTTTTTGCTCACCCAGAAACGC
TGGTGAAAGTAAAAGATGCTGAAGATCAGTTGGGTGCACGAGTGGGTTACATCGAACTGGATCTCAACAG
CGGTAAGATCCTTGAGAGTTTTCGCCCCGAAGAACGTTTTCCAATGATGAGCACTTTTAAAGTTCTGCTA
TGTGGCGCGGTATTATCCCGTGTTGACGCCGGGCAAGAGCAACTCGGTCGCCGCATACACTATTCTCAGA
ATGACTTGGTTGAGTACTCACCAGTCACAGAAAAGCATCTTACGGATGGCATGACAGTAAGAGAATTATG
CAGTGCTGCCATAACCATGAGTGATAACACTGCGGCCAACTTACTTCTGACAACGATCGGAGGACCGAAG
GAGCTAACCGCTTTTTTGCACAACATGGGGGATCATGTAACTCGCCTTGATCGTTGGGAACCGGAGCTGA
ATGAAGCCATACCAAACGACGAGCGTGACACCACGATGCCTGCAGCAATGGCAACAACGTTGCGCAAACT
ATTAACTGGCGAACTACTTACTCTAGCTTCCCGGCAACAATTAATAGACTGGATGGAGGCGGATAAAGTT
GCAGGACCACTTCTGCGCTCGGCCCTTCCGGCTGGCTGGTTTATTGCTGATAAATCTGGAGCCGGTGAGC
GTGGGTCTCGCGGTATCATTGCAGCACTGGGGCCAGATGGTAAGCCCTCCCGTATCGTAGTTATCTACAC
GACGGGGAGTCAGGCAACTATGGATGAACGAAATAGACAGATCGCTGAGATAGGTGCCTCACTGATTAAG
CATTGGTAACTGTCAGACCAAGTTTACTCATATATACTTTAGATTGATTTAAAACTTCATTTTTAATTTA
AAAGGATCTAGGTGAAGATCCTTTTTGATAATCTCATGACCAAAATCCCTTAACGTGAGTTTTCGTTCCA
CTGAGCGTCAGACCCCGTAGAAAAGATCAAAGGATCTTCTTGAGATCCTTTTTTTCTGCGCGTAATCTGC
TGCTTGCAAACAAAAAAACCACCGCTACCAGCGGTGGTTTGTTTGCCGGATCAAGAGCTACCAACTCTTT
TTCCGAAGGTAACTGGCTTCAGCAGAGCGCAGATACCAAATACTGTCCTTCTAGTGTAGCCGTAGTTAGG
CCACCACTTCAAGAACTCTGTAGCACCGCCTACATACCTCGCTCTGCTAATCCTGTTACCAGTGGCTGCT
GCCAGTGGCGATAAGTCGTGTCTTACCGGGTTGGACTCAAGACGATAGTTACCGGATAAGGCGCAGCGGT
CGGGCTGAACGGGGGGTTCGTGCACACAGCCCAGCTTGGAGCGAACGACCTACACCGAACTGAGATACCT
ACAGCGTGAGCTATGAGAAAGCGCCACGCTTCCCGAAGGGAGAAAGGCGGACAGGTATCCGGTAAGCGGC
AGGGTCGGAACAGGAGAGCGCACGAGGGAGCTTCCAGGGGGAAACGCCTGGTATCTTTATAGTCCTGTCG
GGTTTCGCCACCTCTGACTTGAGCGTCGATTTTTGTGATGCTCGTCAGGGGGGCGGAGCCTATGGAAAAA
CGCCAGCAACGCGGCCTTTTTACGGTTCCTGGCCTTTTGCTGGCCTTTTGCTCACATGTTCTTTCCTGCG
TTATCCCCTGATTCTGTGGATAACCGTATTACCGCCTTTGAGTGAGCTGATACCGCTCGCCGCAGCCGAA
CGACCGAGCGCAGCGAGTCAGTGAGCGAGGAAGCGGAAGAGCGCCTGATGCGGTATTTTCTCCTTACGCA
TCTGTGCGGTATTTCACACCGCATAAATTCCGACACCATCGAATGGCGCAAAACCTTTCGCGGTATGGCA
TGATAGCGCCCGGAAGAGAGTCAATTCAGGGTGGTGAATGTGAAACCAGTAACGTTATACGATGTCGCAG
AGTATGCCGGTGTCTCTTATCAGACCGTTTCCCGCGTGGTGAACCAGGCCAGCCACGTTTCTGCGAAAAC
GCGGGAAAAAGTGGAAGCGGCGATGGCGGAGCTGAATTACATTCCCAACCGCGTGGCACAACAACTGGCG
GGCAAACAGTCGTTGCTGATTGGCGTTGCCACCTCCAGTCTGGCCCTGCACGCGCCGTCGCAAATTGTCG
CGGCGATTAAATCTCGCGCCGATCAACTGGGTGCCAGCGTGGTGGTGTCGATGGTAGAACGAAGCGGCGT
CGAAGCCTGTAAAGCGGCGGTGCACAATCTTCTCGCGCAACGCGTCAGTGGGCTGATCATTAACTATCCG
CTGGATGACCAGGATGCCATTGCTGTGGAAGCTGCCTGCACTAATGTTCCGGCGTTATTTCTTGATGTCT
CTGACCAGACACCCATCAACAGTATTATTTTCTCCCATGAAGACGGTACGCGACTGGGCGTGGAGCATCT
GGTCGCATTGGGTCACCAGCAAATCGCGCTGTTAGCGGGCCCATTAAGTTCTGTCTCGGCGCGTCTGCGT
CTGGCTGGCTGGCATAAATATCTCACTCGCAATCAAATTCAGCCGATAGCGGAACGGGAA
Features (pLannotate 1.2.2; 16 found; start..end, strand, type, name):
    445..466     +  protein_bind   CAP binding site: CAP binding activates transcription in the presence of cAMP. E. coli catabolite activator protein
    481..511     +  promoter       lac promoter: promoter for the E. coli lac operon
    519..535     +  protein_bind   lac operator: The lac repressor binds to the lac operator to inhibit transcription in E. coli. This inhibition can be relieved by adding lactose or isopropyl-β-D-thiogalactopyranoside (IPTG). lac repressor encoded by lacI
    555..728     +  CDS            lacZα: LacZα fragment of β-galactosidase; lacZ fragment
    992..1108    -  CDS            yciV (fragment): RNAAM_ECOLI - Also known as trpH From Escherichia coli (strain K12).
   1184..1212    +  promoter       tac promoter: strong E. coli promoter; hybrid between the trp and lac UV5 promoters
   1220..1236    +  protein_bind   lac operator: The lac repressor binds to the lac operator to inhibit transcription in E. coli. This inhibition can be relieved by adding lactose or isopropyl-β-D-thiogalactopyranoside (IPTG). lac repressor encoded by lacI
   1259..1912    +  CDS            GST26_SCHJA: Experimental evidence at protein level: Swiss-Prot protein existence level 1. GST isoenzymes appear to play a central role in the parasite detoxification system. Other functions are also suspected including a role in increasing the solubility of haematin in the parasite gut. From Schistosoma japonicum (Blood fluke).
   1946..2419    +  CDS            RUNX3 (fragment): RUNX3_HUMAN - Also known as AML2, CBFA3, PEBP2A3. Experimental evidence at protein level: Swiss-Prot protein existence level 1. Forms the heterodimeric complex core-binding factor (CBF) with CBFB. RUNX members modulate the transcription of their target genes through recognizing the core consensus binding sequence 5'- TGTGGT-3', or very rarely, 5'-TGCGGT-3', within their regulatory regions via their runt domain, while CBFB is a non-DNA-binding regulatory subunit that allosterically enhances the sequence-specific DNA-binding capacity of RUNX. The heterodimers bind to the core site of a number of
   2539..2579    +  misc_feature   bom (fragment): basis of mobility region from pBR322
   2684..2788    +  promoter       AmpR promoter: bla
   2789..3649    +  CDS            AmpR: β-lactamase; bla; confers resistance to ampicillin, carbenicillin, and related antibiotics
   3820..4408    +  rep_origin     ori: high-copy-number ColE1/pMB1/pBR322/pUC origin of replication
   4594..4645    -  misc_feature   bom (fragment): basis of mobility region from pBR322
   4652..4729    +  promoter       lacI promoter: lacI
   4730..432     +  CDS            lacI (across the origin): lac repressor; lacI; The lac repressor binds to the lac operator to inhibit transcription in E. coli. This inhibition can be relieved by adding lactose or isopropyl-β-D-thiogalactopyranoside (IPTG).
