[The description below was written by a language model from this plasmid's Addgene catalogue record and pLannotate feature annotations shown in this document.]
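Description:
pGEX4T-1-RUNX3 aa 49-187 is a bacterial expression plasmid built on the pGEX4T1 backbone for producing a fragment of human RUNX3 as an N-terminal glutathione S-transferase (GST) fusion in E. coli. The catalogue purpose line reads "RUNX5", but the plasmid name, the insert field and the sequence annotation all identify the gene as RUNX3, so that entry appears to be a typographical error. The plasmid is maintained through a ColE1/pMB1-type origin and selected with ampicillin via the β-lactamase gene and its own promoter. The repository lists it as low copy, whereas the automated annotation labels the origin generically as high-copy. Fragments of the pBR322 bom region are also detected.

Expression is driven by the tac promoter, a strong trp/lac hybrid, followed by a lac operator. A lacI gene with its own promoter is carried on the plasmid, so transcription is repressed until it is induced with IPTG. Downstream lies the Schistosoma japonicum 26 kDa GST coding sequence, followed after a short linker by the annotated RUNX3 fragment. The name gives this as residues 49-187, a region that would be expected to cover much of the Runt domain responsible for DNA binding and heterodimerisation with CBFB, although the record does not state this explicitly. Leftover lac promoter/operator, lacZα and yciV fragment annotations are backbone remnants rather than functional payload. The cloning sites used are not recorded.

GST fusions of this kind are normally purified on glutathione resin and used for pull-down or in vitro binding assays. The associated publication concerns RUNX3 disruption of the MYC/MAX complex, which suggests the plasmid was used for interaction domain mapping, though the record does not say so.
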