Addgene plasmid #203440: pGEX4T-1-RUNX3 aa 49-187
Purpose: Bacterial expression of RUNX5
Depositing lab: Yoshiaki Ito. Depositing organization: National University of Singapore. Publication: RUNX3 inactivates oncogenic MYC through disruption of MYC/MAX complex and subsequent recruitment of GSK3beta-FBXW7 cascade. Oei V, Chuang LSH, Matsuo J, Srivastava S, Teh M, Ito Y. Commun Biol. 2023 Jul 3;6(1):689. doi: 10.1038/s42003-023-05037-0. PubMed 37400551.
Backbone
  Vector backbone: pGEX4T1
  Backbone manufacturer: Amersham
  Vector type: Bacterial Expression
Growth in bacteria
  Bacterial resistance: Ampicillin, 100 μg/mL
  Growth temperature: 37°C
  Growth strain: DH5alpha
  Copy number: Low Copy
Gene/Insert
  Gene/Insert name: RUNX3
  Species: H. sapiens (human)
  Entrez Gene: RUNX3 (a.k.a. AML2, CBFA3, PEBP2aC)
  Tag / fusion protein: GST (N terminal on insert)
  Cloning method: Restriction Enzyme; 5′ cloning site Unknown (unknown if destroyed)
  Sequencing primers: 5′ pGEX5
Terms and licenses: Academic/Nonprofit Terms; Industry Terms: Not Available to Industry
How to cite: pGEX4T-1-RUNX3 aa 49-187 was a gift from Yoshiaki Ito (Addgene plasmid # 203440 ; http://n2t.net/addgene:203440 ; RRID:Addgene_203440)
